Addgene plasmid #44606: LK4-Ets2
Depositing lab: Robert Oshima. Depositing organization: Sanford Burnham Prebys Medical Discovery Institute. Publication: Oncogenic Neu/ErbB-2 increases ets, AP-1, and NF-kappaB-dependent gene expression, and inhibiting ets activation blocks Neu-mediated cellular transformation. Galang CK, Garcia-Ramirez J, Solski PA, Westwick JK, Der CJ, Neznanov NN, Oshima RG, Hauser CA. J Biol Chem. 1996 Apr 5;271(14):7992-8. 10.1074/jbc.271.14.7992 PubMed 8626480.
Backbone
  Vector backbone: LK444
  Modifications to backbone: For backbone details - see attached plasmid map
  Vector type: Mammalian Expression
  Selectable markers: Neomycin (select with G418)
Growth in bacteria
  Bacterial resistance: Ampicillin, 100 μg/mL
  Growth temperature: 37°C
  Growth strain: DH5alpha
  Copy number: Unknown
Gene/Insert
  Gene/Insert name: Ets2
  Species: M. musculus (mouse)
  Entrez Gene: Ets2 (a.k.a. Ets-2)
  Promoter: human Beta-Actin
  Cloning method: Restriction Enzyme; 5′ cloning site SalI (unknown if destroyed); 3′ cloning site BamHI (unknown if destroyed)
  Sequencing primers: 5′ hBactin-F
Terms and licenses: Academic/Nonprofit Terms; Industry Terms: Not Available to Industry
How to cite: LK4-Ets2 was a gift from Robert Oshima (Addgene plasmid # 44606 ; http://n2t.net/addgene:44606 ; RRID:Addgene_44606)
