[The description below was written by a language model from this plasmid's Addgene catalogue record.]
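Description:
LK4-Ets2 is a mammalian expression plasmid built on the LK444 backbone, carrying the mouse Ets2 gene under control of the human beta-actin promoter. This promoter is a strong, broadly active cellular promoter, so the construct is designed for constitutive expression of Ets2 in a wide range of transfected mammalian cells. The insert was placed by restriction cloning between a SalI site at the 5′ end and a BamHI site at the 3′ end; the record does not say whether these sites survived cloning. No epitope tags, fusion partners or reporters are listed. The record also does not state whether the insert is the full-length coding sequence or a truncated or mutant form, and it refers to a separate plasmid map for backbone details, so the polyadenylation signal, origin of replication and overall size are not specified here.

In bacteria the plasmid is maintained under ampicillin selection, with copy number recorded as unknown. In mammalian cells a neomycin resistance marker allows G418 selection, so stable Ets2-expressing lines can be derived in addition to transient transfection.

Ets2 encodes a member of the Ets family of transcription factors, which bind GGA-core DNA motifs and are downstream targets of Ras/MAP kinase signalling. The associated publication examines how oncogenic Neu/ErbB-2 raises Ets-, AP-1- and NF-kappaB-dependent gene expression and how interfering with Ets activation blocks Neu-mediated transformation. This suggests the plasmid serves to supply Ets2 in studies of Ets-dependent transcription and oncogene-driven transformation, although the record does not describe its specific role in that work.
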