>Addgene plasmid #44606 | LK4-Ets2 | addgene partial sequence | sequence record 63842 | IVS1-F 5'-CCAGTGTTTGCCTTTTATGG-3'
TGGCGGCCTAAGGACTCGGCGCGCCGGAAGTGGCCAGGGCGGGGGCGACTTCGGCTCACAGCGCGCCCGG
CTATTCTCGCAGGATCANTCGACCTGCANCCCAAGCTTCGAGGGATCCGCGATGAATGACTTTGGAATCA
AGAACATGGACCAAGTGGCCCCTGTCGCCAACAGTTTTCGTGGGACACTCAAGCGCCAGCCAGCCTTTGA
CACCTTCGATGGCTCTCTGTTTGCTGTGCTCCCTTCTCTCAGTGAAGATCAGACACTCCAAGAAGTGCCC
ACGGGCCTGGATTCTGTCTCCCATGACTCGGCCAGCTGCGAGCTGCCTTTGCTCACTCCCTGCAGCAAGG
CAGTGATGAGCCAAGCCTTAAAAGCCACCTTCAGTGGCTTCCAAAAGGAGCAACGACGTCTTGGCATCCC
CAAAAACCCCTGGCTGTGGAGCGAGCAGCAGGTGTGCCAGTGGCTTCTCTGGGCCACCAACGAGTTCAGC
CTGGTGAATGTGAACCTGCACCAGTTTGGCATGAACGGCCAGATGCTGTGTAACCTCGGCAAGGAGCGCT
TCCTGGAGCTGGCGCCTGACTTTGTGGGTGACATCCTCTGGGAACATCTAGAGCAGATGATCAAAGAGAA
CCAAGAAAAGACAGAAGACCAATATGAGGAAAACTCTCACCTCAACGCGGTTCCTCATTGGATCAACAGC
AATACATTAGGCTTCAGCATGGAACAGGCTCCATATGGAATGCA
